Addgene plasmid #26311: pcDNA3.2/V5 hsa-mir-192
Depositing lab: David Bartel. Depositing organization: Whitehead Institute for Biomedical Research. Publication: Mammalian microRNAs: experimental evaluation of novel and previously annotated genes. Chiang HR, Schoenfeld LW, Ruby JG, Auyeung VC, Spies N, Baek D, Johnston WK, Russ C, Luo S, Babiarz JE, Blelloch R, Schroth GP, Nusbaum C, Bartel DP. Genes Dev. 2010 May 15. 24(10):992-1009. 10.1101/gad.1884710 PubMed 20413612.
Backbone
  Vector backbone: pcDNA3.2/V5-DEST
  Backbone manufacturer: Invitrogen
  Backbone size w/o insert (bp): 7711
  Vector type: Mammalian Expression
  Selectable markers: Neomycin (select with G418)
Growth in bacteria
  Bacterial resistance: Ampicillin, 100 μg/mL
  Growth temperature: 37°C
  Growth strain: DH5alpha
  Copy number: Unknown
Gene/Insert
  Gene/Insert name: hsa-mir-192 (alt names: mir 192; mir-192)
  Species: H. sapiens (human)
  Insert size (bp): 387
  Entrez Gene: MIR192 (a.k.a. MIRN192, miR-192, miRNA192)
  Cloning method: Gateway Cloning
  Sequencing primers: 5′ CMV-F; 3′ V5 reverse (5′-ACCGAGGAGAGGGTTAGGGAT-3′ )
Terms and licenses: Academic/Nonprofit Terms; Industry Terms: Not Available to Industry
Depositor comments: pre-miRNA hairpins and the surrounding regions were amplified from human genomic DNA using Pfu Polymerase and primers with Gateway (Invitrogen)- compatible ends designed to anneal about 100 nt upstream of and downstream from the miRNA hairpins. PCR products were inserted into Gateway vector pDONR221 and subsequently into pcDNA3.2/V5-DEST.
How to cite: pcDNA3.2/V5 hsa-mir-192 was a gift from David Bartel (Addgene plasmid # 26311 ; http://n2t.net/addgene:26311 ; RRID:Addgene_26311)
