[The description below was written by a language model from this plasmid's Addgene catalogue record.]
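Description:
pcDNA3.2/V5 hsa-mir-192 is a mammalian expression plasmid built on the commercial Gateway destination vector pcDNA3.2/V5-DEST (listed as 7711 bp without insert). It is propagated in E. coli under ampicillin selection and carries a neomycin resistance marker, so transfected mammalian cells can be selected with G418. The record gives no feature table and describes the copy number as unknown. It does not name the promoter explicitly, but the use of a CMV forward sequencing primer is consistent with the CMV-driven expression cassette typical of pcDNA3-series vectors. The V5 reverse primer reflects the V5 epitope coding region that lies downstream of the Gateway recombination site in this backbone.

The insert is a 387 bp fragment of human genomic DNA containing the MIR192 locus. It comprises the pre-miRNA hairpin together with about 100 nucleotides of native flanking sequence on each side. The fragment was PCR-amplified with Gateway-compatible ends, recombined into the entry vector pDONR221, and then transferred into the destination vector. Including the genomic flanks gives a primary-miRNA-like transcript, which should allow the cell's own miRNA biogenesis machinery to recognise the hairpin and process it into mature miR-192. Because the payload is a non-coding RNA, the vector's V5 tag has no functional role here.

The construct is suited to ectopic overexpression of hsa-mir-192 in cultured mammalian cells. It was deposited in connection with a study that experimentally evaluated novel and previously annotated mammalian microRNA genes, where such constructs can test whether a candidate hairpin is genuinely processed into a small RNA.
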