>Addgene plasmid #26311 | pcDNA3.2/V5 hsa-mir-192 | depositor partial sequence | sequence record 12395 | Author sequence
GTGGAAGTGCCCACTGGTTCCAGTGGGGCTGCTGTTATCTGGGGCGAGGGCCAGTACCCACGAAGAAGGA
GAGGCAGGTGCTGGCCAGCAGACCAGCCAGGACTACCGTGGCGACGCTCCCAGGCCAGATGGTGGCGGGT
AGTGGAGGGCTGTCGGTGGGCTGCCGAGACCGAGTGCACAGGGCTCTGACCTATGAATTGACAGCCAGTG
CTCTCGTCTCCCCTCTGGCTGCCAATTCCATAGGTCACAGGTATGTTCGCCTCAATGCCAGCCACCAGGA
CCTGCAGGGATAGGGGAGGGCCGGGGGTGTCCAGCAGTCAGCAGAGATCCTGCGACCCCAGTGCAGCACT
CATGGTCCCACCTCCCTCTGTCTCATTCCCCGTGAAT
