>Addgene plasmid #26311 | pcDNA3.2/V5 hsa-mir-192 | addgene partial sequence | sequence record 32462 | 26311 with CMV-F
AGCAAACTCTCTGGCTACTAGAAGAACCCACTGCTTACTGGCTTATCGAAATTAATACGACTCACTATAG
GGAGACCCAAGCTGGCTAGTTAAGCTATCAACAAGTTTGTACAAAAAAGCAGGCTCATATGGTGGAAGTG
CCCACTGGTTCCAGTGGGGCTGCTGTTATCTGGGGCGAGGGCCAGTACCCACGAAGAAGGAGAGGCAGGT
GCTGGCCAGCAGACCAGCCAGGACTACCGTGGCGACGCTCCCAGGCCAGATGGTGGCGGGTAGTGGAGGG
CTGTCGGTGGGCTGCCGAGACCGAGTGCACAGGGCTCTGACCTATGAATTGACAGCCAGTGCTCTCGTCT
CCCCTCTGGCTGCCAATTCCATAGGTCACAGGTATGTTCGCCTCAATGCCAGCCACCAGGACCTGCAGGG
ATAGGGGAGGGCCGGGGGTGTCCAGCAGTCAGCAGAGATCCTGCGACCCCAGTGCAGCACTCATGGTCCC
ACCTCCCTCTGTCTCATTCCCCGTGAATAAGCTTACCCAGCTTTCTTGTACAAAGTGGTTGATCTAGAGG
GCCCGCGGTTCGAAGGTAAGCCTATCCCTAACCCTCTCCTCGGTCTCGATTCTACGCGTACCGGTTAGTA
ATGAGTTTAAACGGGGGAGGCTAACTGAAACACGGAAGGAGACAATACCGGAAGGAACCCGCGCTATGAC
GGCAATAAAAAGACAGAATAAAACGCACGGGTGTTGGGTCGTTTGTTCATAAACGCGGGGTTCGGTCCCA
GGGCTGGCACTCTGTCGATACCCCACCGAGACCCCATTGGGGCCAATACGCCCGCGTTTCTTCCTTTTCC
CCACCCCACCCCCCAAGTTCGGGTGAAGGCCCAGGGCTCG
